Addgene plasmid #43287: II-CACA
Depositing lab: Chad Cowan & Kiran Musunuru. Depositing organization: Harvard University. Publication: A TALEN Genome-Editing System for Generating Human Stem Cell-Based Disease Models. Ding Q, Lee YK, Schaefer EA, Peters DT, Veres A, Kim K, Kuperwasser N, Motola DL, Meissner TB, Hendriks WT, Trevisan M, Gupta RM, Moisan A, Banks E, Friesen M, Schinzel RT, Xia F, Tang A, Xia Y, Figueroa E, Wann A, Ahfeldt T, Daheron L, Zhang F, Rubin LL, Peng LF, Chung RT, Musunuru K, Cowan CA. Cell Stem Cell. 2012 Dec 12. pii: S1934-5909(12)00645-5. doi: 10.1016/j.stem.2012.11.011. PubMed 23246482.
Backbone
  Vector backbone: pCRII-TOPO
  Backbone manufacturer: Invitrogen
  Backbone size w/o insert (bp): 3973
  Vector type: Bacterial Cloning
Growth in bacteria
  Bacterial resistance: Ampicillin and Kanamycin, 100 & 50 μg/mL
  Growth temperature: 37°C
  Growth strain: Top10
  Copy number: High Copy
Gene/Insert
  Gene/Insert name: II-CACA
  Species: Synthetic
  Insert size (bp): 426
  Cloning method: TOPO Cloning
  Sequencing primers: 5′ T7; 3′ M13-rev
Terms and licenses: Academic/Nonprofit Terms; Industry Terms: Not Available to Industry
How to cite: II-CACA was a gift from Chad Cowan & Kiran Musunuru (Addgene plasmid # 43287 ; http://n2t.net/addgene:43287 ; RRID:Addgene_43287)
