[The description below was written by a language model from this plasmid's Addgene catalogue record.]
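Description:
II-CACA is a bacterial cloning plasmid built on the commercial pCRII-TOPO backbone (about 4 kb without insert), into which a 426 bp synthetic fragment was introduced by TOPO cloning. It is a high-copy plasmid propagated in E. coli and carries both ampicillin and kanamycin resistance, so either or both antibiotics can be used for selection. The insert can be sequenced from the flanking T7 and M13 reverse primer sites that border the TOPO cloning position. No feature table is supplied, so other backbone elements are not itemised in the record.

The record describes the insert only by its name and as synthetic. It does not state what the fragment encodes, and no promoter, tag or reporter is listed for expression in any host, which fits its classification as a storage and cloning vector rather than an expression construct. The plasmid was deposited with a publication describing a TALEN genome-editing system for generating human stem cell-based disease models. In that context, the name and the insert size suggest a pre-assembled module of four TAL effector repeats recognising the bases C-A-C-A, with "II" indicating its position in an ordered assembly. A four-repeat block of roughly 102 bp per repeat would be about this length, but this reading is an inference and not something the catalogue fields state. On that reading, the plasmid would be one member of a library of multimer building blocks, maintained in bacteria as a source from which the fragment is taken and joined with other modules to build a custom TALE DNA-binding array for a full TALEN.
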