>Addgene plasmid #43287 | II-CACA | depositor partial sequence | sequence record 58552 | II-CACA sequence 426 bps
CGTCTCGCTTAACCCCAGAGCAGGTCGTGGCGATCGCAAGCCACGACGGAGGAAAGCAAGCCTTGGAAAC
AGTACAGAGGCTGTTGCCTGTGCTGTGCCAAGCGCACGGACTCACCCCAGAGCAGGTCGTGGCAATCGCC
TCCAACATTGGCGGGAAACAGGCACTCGAGACTGTCCAGCGCCTGCTTCCCGTGCTGTGCCAAGCGCACG
GCCTCACCCCAGAGCAGGTCGTGGCGATCGCAAGCCACGACGGAGGAAAGCAAGCCTTGGAAACAGTACA
GAGGCTGTTGCCTGTGCTGTGCCAAGCGCACGGATTAACCCCAGAGCAGGTCGTGGCAATCGCCTCCAAC
ATTGGCGGGAAACAGGCACTCGAGACTGTCCAGCGCCTGCTTCCCGTGCTGTGCCAAGCGCACGGGCTCA
GAGACG
