>Addgene plasmid #43287 | II-CACA | addgene partial sequence | sequence record 61836 | M13-F20 5'-TGTAAAACGACGGCCAGT-3'
GGCGAATTGGGCCCTCTAGATGCATGCTCGAGCGGCCGCCAGTGTGATGGATATCTGCAGAATTCGCCCT
TAGTATCTTTCCTGTGCCCACGTCTCTGAGCCCGTGCGCTTGGCACAGCACGGGAAGCAGGCGCTGGACA
GTCTCGAGTGCCTGTTTCCCGCCAATGTTGGAGGCGATTGCCACGACCTGCTCTGGGGTTAATCCGTGCG
CTTGGCACAGCACAGGCAACAGCCTCTGTACTGTTTCCAAGGCTTGCTTTCCTCCGTCGTGGCTTGCGAT
CGCCACGACCTGCTCTGGGGTGAGGCCGTGCGCTTGGCACAGCACGGGAAGCAGGCGCTGGACAGTCTCG
AGTGCCTGTTTCCCGCCAATGTTGGAGGCGATTGCCACGACCTGCTCTGGGGTGAGTCCGTGCGCTTGGC
ACAGCACAGGCAACAGCCTCTGTACTGTTTCCAAGGCTTGCTTTCCTCCGTCGTGGCTTGCGATCGCCAC
GACCTGCTCTGGGGTTAAGCGAGACGCGCTAGGACGGCATCTATATAAGGGCGAATTCCAGCACACTGGC
GGCCGTTACTAGTGGATCCGAGCTCGGTACCAAGCTTGGCGTAATCATGGTCATAGCTGTTTCCTGTGTG
AAATTGTTATCCGCTCACAATTCCACACAACATACGAGCCGGAAGCATAAAGTGTAAAGCCTGGGGTGCC
TAATGAGTGAGCTAACTCACATTAATTGCGTTGCGCTCACTGCCCGCTTTCCAGTCGGGAAACCTGTCGT
GCCAGCTGCATTAATGAATCGGCCAACGCGCGGGGAGAAGCGGTTTGCGTATTGGGCGCTCTTCCGCTTC
CTCGCTCACTGACTCGCTGCGCTCGGTCGTTCGGCTGCGGC
